Addgene plasmid #103522: LSB-hsa-miR-425-5p
Purpose: Used to sense miRNA activity using fluorescence based tools. hsa-miR-425-5p target in 3' UTR of of mKate. miRNA activity can be measured by the repression of mKate2 relative to EBFP2 fluorescent proteins . Plasmid is inherently unstable; please see Depositor Comments
Depositing lab: Ron Weiss. Depositing organization: Massachusetts Institute of Technology. Publication: A mixed antagonistic/synergistic miRNA repression model enables accurate predictions of multi-input miRNA sensor activity. Gam JJ, Babb J, Weiss R. Nat Commun. 2018 Jun 22;9(1):2430. doi: 10.1038/s41467-018-04575-0. PubMed 29934631.
Backbone
  Vector backbone: Low Sensor Backbone (LSB)
  Vector type: Mammalian Expression, Synthetic Biology
Growth in bacteria
  Bacterial resistance: Ampicillin and Kanamycin, 100 & 50 μg/mL
  Growth temperature: 30°C
  Growth strain: NEB Stable
  Copy number: High Copy
Gene/Insert
  Gene/Insert name: hsa-miR-425-5p target
  Species: H. sapiens (human)
  Entrez Gene: MIR425 (a.k.a. MIRN425, hsa-mir-425, mir-425)
  Promoter: EF-1a
  Cloning method: Gibson Cloning
Terms and licenses: Academic/Nonprofit Terms; Industry Terms: Not Available to Industry
Depositor comments: Please note that this plasmid is inherently unstable due to a repeating poly A element. We recommend performing a diagnostic digest on multiple colonies upon receipt. The depositors would like to note the presence of several discrepancies between the depositor sequence and physical plasmid sequence. In particular, the sequences upstream and downstream of the puromycin coding region have 10 bp insertions which do not affect the ability to perform puromycin selection. The sequences for those regions within the physical plasmids are as follows: Upstream of Puro: GAATTCGACCGCCTGTCTCAAGGTGCCACC; Downstream of Puro: GCTTTGAGACTACGCGTGAATTCACTCCTC.
How to cite: LSB-hsa-miR-425-5p was a gift from Ron Weiss (Addgene plasmid # 103522 ; http://n2t.net/addgene:103522 ; RRID:Addgene_103522)
