[The description below was written by a language model from this plasmid's Addgene catalogue record and pLannotate feature annotations shown in this document.]
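Description:
LSB-hsa-miR-425-5p is a mammalian expression and synthetic-biology plasmid of about 11 kb, built on the Low Sensor Backbone (LSB), that reports the activity of the human microRNA miR-425-5p by two-colour fluorescence. It is propagated in E. coli from a high-copy ColE1/pUC-type origin and carries both a β-lactamase gene (ampicillin) and an aminoglycoside phosphotransferase gene (kanamycin), matching the dual selection listed in the catalogue entry. A puromycin N-acetyltransferase coding sequence followed by a rabbit β-globin polyadenylation signal is also present for selection in mammalian cells. No mammalian promoter is annotated directly upstream of it. The depositor notes short insertions flanking this region that do not impair puromycin selection.

The payload is a pair of parallel transcription units in the same orientation. Each has an EF-1α core promoter with EF-1α intron A, a fluorescent protein coding sequence, and a β-globin 3′ region with its poly(A) signal. Gateway attB4, attB1 and attB2 scars mark the modular assembly of each unit. The first unit encodes the red protein mKate2, and according to the record the miR-425-5p target lies in its 3′ UTR. The target itself is not annotated in the feature table, although there is an unannotated gap between mKate2 and the β-globin sequences. The second unit encodes EBFP2 without a target and serves as an internal reference for delivery and expression. Endogenous miR-425-5p represses mKate2, so the mKate2-to-EBFP2 ratio gives a per-cell measure of miRNA activity. The repeated poly(A) elements make the plasmid recombination-prone, and the depositor describes it as inherently unstable.
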