Features (pLannotate 1.2.2; 28 found; start..end, strand, type, name):
     87..675     -  rep_origin     ori: high-copy-number ColE1/pMB1/pBR322/pUC origin of replication
    846..1706    -  CDS            AmpR: β-lactamase; bla; confers resistance to ampicillin, carbenicillin, and related antibiotics
   1707..1778    -  promoter       AmpR promoter: bla
   1857..2456    +  CDS            PuroR: puromycin N-acetyltransferase; pac from Streptomyces alboniger; confers resistance to puromycin
   2461..2541    +  CDS            HBB (fragment): HBB_PONPY - Experimental evidence at transcript level: Swiss-Prot protein existence level 2. Involved in oxygen transport from the lung to the various peripheral tissues. From Pongo pygmaeus (Bornean orangutan).
   2612..2667    +  polyA_signal   β-globin poly(A) signal: rabbit β-globin polyadenylation signal (Gil and Proudfoot, 1987)
   3646..3666    +  protein_bind   attB4: mutant version of attB; core recombination site for the Gateway® BP reaction BP Clonase™
   3734..3945    +  promoter       EF-1α core promoter: core promoter for human elongation factor EF-1α
   3946..4884    +  intron         EF-1α intron A: intron upstream of the start codon of human EF-1α
   4911..4931    +  protein_bind   attB1: mutant version of attB; core recombination site for the Gateway® BP reaction BP Clonase™
   4951..5646    +  CDS            mKate2: mKate2 is a basic (constitutively fluorescent) red fluorescent protein published in 2009, derived from Entacmaea quadricolor. It is reported to be a rapidly-maturing monomer with moderate acid sensitivity.
   5666..5690    -  protein_bind   attB2: mutant version of attB; recombination site for the Gateway® BP reaction BP Clonase™
   5838..5912    +  CDS            HBB (fragment): HBB_PONPY - Experimental evidence at transcript level: Swiss-Prot protein existence level 2. Involved in oxygen transport from the lung to the various peripheral tissues. From Pongo pygmaeus (Bornean orangutan).
   5983..6038    +  polyA_signal   β-globin poly(A) signal: rabbit β-globin polyadenylation signal (Gil and Proudfoot, 1987)
   6422..6447    +  misc_feature   SA: splice acceptor site
   7119..7139    +  protein_bind   attB4: mutant version of attB; core recombination site for the Gateway® BP reaction BP Clonase™
   7207..7418    +  promoter       EF-1α core promoter: core promoter for human elongation factor EF-1α
   7419..8357    +  intron         EF-1α intron A: intron upstream of the start codon of human EF-1α
   8384..8404    +  protein_bind   attB1: mutant version of attB; core recombination site for the Gateway® BP reaction BP Clonase™
   8415..9131    +  CDS            EBFP2: EBFP2 is a basic (constitutively fluorescent) blue fluorescent protein published in 2007, derived from Aequorea victoria. It is reported to be a rapidly-maturing monomer with moderate acid sensitivity.
   9139..9163    -  protein_bind   attB2: mutant version of attB; recombination site for the Gateway® BP reaction BP Clonase™
   9167..9247    +  CDS            HBB (fragment): HBB_PONPY - Experimental evidence at transcript level: Swiss-Prot protein existence level 2. Involved in oxygen transport from the lung to the various peripheral tissues. From Pongo pygmaeus (Bornean orangutan).
   9318..9373    +  polyA_signal   β-globin poly(A) signal: rabbit β-globin polyadenylation signal (Gil and Proudfoot, 1987)
   9756..9778    -  protein_bind   lac operator (fragment): The lac repressor binds to the lac operator to inhibit transcription in E. coli. This inhibition can be relieved by adding lactose or isopropyl-β-D-thiogalactopyranoside (IPTG). lac repressor encoded by lacI
   9782..9812    -  promoter       lac promoter: promoter for the E. coli lac operon
   9827..9848    -  protein_bind   CAP binding site: CAP binding activates transcription in the presence of cAMP. E. coli catabolite activator protein
   9861..9900    -  CDS            lacI (fragment): lac repressor; lacI; The lac repressor binds to the lac operator to inhibit transcription in E. coli. This inhibition can be relieved by adding lactose or isopropyl-β-D-thiogalactopyranoside (IPTG).
  10073..10882   +  CDS            KanR: aminoglycoside phosphotransferase; aph(3')-Ia; confers resistance to kanamycin in bacteria or G418 (Geneticin®) in eukaryotes
>Addgene plasmid #103522 | LSB-hsa-miR-425-5p | depositor full sequence | sequence record 196091 | Full Sequence
AATTGAGGGGATAACGCAGGAAAGAACATGTGAGCAAAAGGCCAGCAAAAGGCCAGGAACCGTAAAAAGG
CCGCGTTGCTGGCGTTTTTCCATAGGCTCCGCCCCCCTGACGAGCATCACAAAAATCGACGCTCAAGTCA
GAGGTGGCGAAACCCGACAGGACTATAAAGATACCAGGCGTTTCCCCCTGGAAGCTCCCTCGTGCGCTCT
CCTGTTCCGACCCTGCCGCTTACCGGATACCTGTCCGCCTTTCTCCCTTCGGGAAGCGTGGCGCTTTCTC
ATAGCTCACGCTGTAGGTATCTCAGTTCGGTGTAGGTCGTTCGCTCCAAGCTGGGCTGTGTGCACGAACC
CCCCGTTCAGCCCGACCGCTGCGCCTTATCCGGTAACTATCGTCTTGAGTCCAACCCGGTAAGACACGAC
TTATCGCCACTGGCAGCAGCCACTGGTAACAGGATTAGCAGAGCGAGGTATGTAGGCGGTGCTACAGAGT
TCTTGAAGTGGTGGCCTAACTACGGCTACACTAGAAGAACAGTATTTGGTATCTGCGCTCTGCTGAAGCC
AGTTACCTTCGGAAAAAGAGTTGGTAGCTCTTGATCCGGCAAACAAACCACCGCTGGTAGCGGTGGTTTT
TTTGTTTGCAAGCAGCAGATTACGCGCAGAAAAAAAGGATCTCAAGAAGATCCTTTGATCTTTTCTACGG
GGTCTGACGCTCAGTGGAACGAAAACTCACGTTAAGGGATTTTGGTCATGAGATTATCAAAAAGGATCTT
CACCTAGATCCTTTTAAATTAAAAATGAAGTTTTAAATCAATCTAAAGTATATATGAGTAAACTTGGTCT
GACAGTTACCAATGCTTAATCAGTGAGGCACCTATCTCAGCGATCTGTCTATTTCGTTCATCCATAGTTG
CCTGACTCCCCGTCGTGTAGATAACTACGATACGGGAGGGCTTACCATCTGGCCCCAGTGCTGCAATGAT
ACCGCGAGAACCACGCTCACCGGCTCCAGATTTATCAGCAATAAACCAGCCAGCCGGAAGGGCCGAGCGC
AGAAGTGGTCCTGCAACTTTATCCGCCTCCATCCAGTCTATTAATTGTTGCCGGGAAGCTAGAGTAAGTA
GTTCGCCAGTTAATAGTTTGCGCAACGTTGTTGCCATTGCTACAGGCATCGTGGTGTCACGCTCGTCGTT
TGGTATGGCTTCATTCAGCTCCGGTTCCCAACGATCAAGGCGAGTTACATGATCCCCCATGTTGTGCAAA
AAAGCGGTTAGCTCCTTCGGTCCTCCGATCGTTGTCAGAAGTAAGTTGGCCGCAGTGTTATCACTCATGG
TTATGGCAGCACTGCATAATTCTCTTACTGTCATGCCATCCGTAAGATGCTTTTCTGTGACTGGTGAGTA
CTCAACCAAGTCATTCTGAGAATAGTGTATGCGGCGACCGAGTTGCTCTTGCCCGGCGTCAATACGGGAT
AATACCGCGCCACATAGCAGAACTTTAAAAGTGCTCATCATTGGAAAACGTTCTTCGGGGCGAAAACTCT
CAAGGATCTTACCGCTGTTGAGATCCAGTTCGATGTAACCCACTCGTGCACCCAACTGATCTTCAGCATC
TTTTACTTTCACCAGCGTTTCTGGGTGAGCAAAAACAGGAAGGCAAAATGCCGCAAAAAAGGGAATAAGG
GCGACACGGAAATGTTGAATACTCATACTCTTCCTTTTTCAATATTATTGAAGCATTTATCAGGGTTATT
GTCTCATGAGCGGATACATATTTGAATGTAGCTCCGAATTTCTCGAGGGCTTGTCGACGACGGCGGTCTC
CGTCGTCAGGATCATGAATTCGACCCGCCTGCCACCATGACCGAGTACAAGCCCACGGTGCGCCTCGCCA
CCCGCGACGACGTCCCCCGGGCCGTACGCACCCTCGCCGCCGCGTTCGCCGACTACCCCGCCACGCGCCA
CACCGTCGACCCGGACCGCCACATCGAGCGGGTCACCGAGCTGCAAGAACTCTTCCTCACGCGCGTCGGG
CTCGACATCGGCAAGGTGTGGGTCGCGGACGACGGCGCCGCGGTGGCGGTCTGGACCACGCCGGAGAGCG
TCGAAGCGGGGGCGGTGTTCGCCGAGATCGGCCCGCGCATGGCCGAGTTGAGCGGTTCCCGGCTGGCCGC
GCAGCAACAGATGGAAGGCCTCCTGGCGCCGCACCGGCCCAAGGAGCCCGCGTGGTTCCTGGCCACCGTC
GGCGTCTCGCCCGACCACCAGGGCAAGGGTCTGGGCAGCGCCGTCGTGCTCCCCGGAGTGGAGGCGGCCG
AGCGCGCCGGGGTGCCCGCCTTCCTGGAGACATCCGCGCCCCGCAACCTCCCCTTCTACGAGCGGCTCGG
CTTCACCGTCACCGCCGACGTCGAGGTGCCCGAAGGACCGCGCACCTGGTGCATGACCCGCAAGCCCGGT
GCCTGATACGCGTGAATTCACTCCTCAGGTGCAGGCTGCCTATCAGAAGGTGGTGGCTGGTGTGGCCAAT
GCCCTGGCTCACAAATACCACTGAGATCTTTTTCCCTCTGCCAAAAATTATGGGGACATCATGAAGCCCC
TTGAGCATCTGACTTCTGGCTAATAAAGGAAATTTATTTTCATTGCAATAGTGTGTTGGAATTTTTTGTG
TCTCTCACTCGGAAGGACATATGGGAGGGCAAATCATTTAAAACATCAGAATGAGTATTTGGTTTAGAGT
TTGGCAACATATGCCCATATGCTGGCTGCCATGAACAAAGGTTGGCTATAAAGAGGTCATCAGTATATGA
AACAGCCCCCTGCTGTCCATTCCTTATTCCATAGAAAAGCCTTGACTTGAGGTTAGATTTTTTTTATATT
TTGTTTTGTGTTATTTTTTTCTTTAACATCCCTAAAATTTTCCTTACATGTTTTACTAGCCAGATTTTTC
CTCCTCTCCTGACTACTCCCAGTCATAGCTGTCCCTCTTCTCTTATGGAGATCCCTCGACCTGCAGCCCA
AGCTTGAATTCTCTAGAATTACCCTGTTATCCCTATGCTTGGTTTACCGAGCTCTTATTGGTTTTCAAAC
TTCATTGACTGTGCCCAACGCGCCTGGGAGCTCACGGGGACAGCCCCCCCCCAAAGCCCCCAGGGATGTA
ATTACGTCCCTCCCCCGCTAGGGGGCAGCAGCGAGCCGCCCGGGGCTCCGCTCCGGTCCGGCGCTCCCCC
CGCATCCCCGAGCCGGCAGCGTGCGGGGACAGCCCGGGCACGGGGAAGGTGGCACGGGATCGCTTTCCTC
TGAACGCTTCTCGCTGCTCTTTGAGCCTGCAGACACCTGGGGGGATACGGGGAAAAAGCTAGGCTGAAAG
ACCGGTTCTTAGAATGACACGCGCCTGGGAGCTCACGGGGACAGCCCCCCCCCAAAGCCCCCAGGGATGT
AATTACGTCCCTCCCCCGCTAGGGGGCAGCAGCGAGCCGCCCGGGGCTCCGCTCCGGTCCGGCGCTCCCC
CCGCATCCCCGAGCCGGCAGCGTGCGGGGACAGCCCGGGCACGGGGAAGGTGGCACGGGATCGCTTTCCT
CTGAACGCTTCTCGCTGCTCTTTGAGCCTGCAGACACCTGGGGGGATACGGGGAAAAAGCTAACTTCTGA
GACGACAACTTTGTATAGAAAAGTTGGCTCCGAATTCGCCCTTGACAGCAGAGATCCAGTTTGGTTAATT
AATTGGCTCCGGTGCCCGTCAGTGGGCAGAGCGCACATCGCCCACAGTCCCCGAGAAGTTGTGGGGAGGG
GTCGGCAATTGAACCGGTGCCTAGAGAAGGTGGCGCGGGGTAAACTGGGAAAGTGATGTCGTGTACTGGC
TCCGCCTTTTTCCCGAGGGTGGGGGAGAACCGTATATAAGTGCAGTAGTCGCCGTGAACGTTCTTTTTCG
CAACGGGTTTGCCGCCAGAACACAGGTAAGTGCCGTGTGTGGTTCCCGCGGGCCTGGCCTCTTTACGGGT
TATGGCCCTTGCGTGCCTTGAATTACTTCCACCTGGCTGCAGTACGTGATTCTTGATCCCGAGCTTCGGG
TTGGAAGTGGGTGGGAGAGTTCGAGGCCTTGCGCTTAAGGAGCCCCTTCGCCTCGTGCTTGAGTTGAGGC
CTGGCCTGGGCGCTGGGGCCGCCGCGTGCGAATCTGGTGGCACCTTCGCGCCTGTCTCGCTGCTTTCGAT
AAGTCTCTAGCCATTTAAAATTTTTGATGACCTGCTGCGACGCTTTTTTTCTGGCAAGATAGTCTTGTAA
ATGCGGGCCAAGATCTGCACACTGGTATTTCGGTTTTTGGGGCCGCGGGCGGCGACGGGGCCCGTGCGTC
CCAGCGCACATGTTCGGCGAGGCGGGGCCTGCGAGCGCGGCCACCGAGAATCGGACGGGGGTAGTCTCAA
GCTGGCCGGCCTGCTCTGGTGCCTGGCCTCGCGCCGCCGTGTATCGCCCCGCCCTGGGCGGCAAGGCTGG
CCCGGTCGGCACCAGTTGCGTGAGCGGAAAGATGGCCGCTTCCCGGCCCTGCTGCAGGGAGCTCAAAATG
GAGGACGCGGCGCTCGGGAGAGCGGGCGGGTGAGTCACCCACACAAAGGAAAAGGGCCTTTCCGTCCTCA
GCCGTCGCTTCATGTGACTCCACGGAGTACCGGGCGCCGTCCAGGCACCTCGATTAGTTCTCGAGCTTTT
GGAGTACGTCGTCTTTAGGTTGGGGGGAGGGGTTTTATGCGATGGAGTTTCCCCACACTGAGTGGGTGGA
GACTGAAGTTAGGCCAGCTTGGCACTTGATGTAATTCTCCTTGGAATTTGCCCTTTTTGAGTTTGGATCT
TGGTTCATTCTCAAGCCTCAGACAGTGGTTCAAAGTTTTTTTCTTCCATTTCAGGTGTCGTGAGAAGGGC
GAATTCGACCCAAGTTTGTACAAAAAAGCAGGCTGGATCCAGGTGCCACCATGGTGAGCGAGCTGATTAA
GGAGAACATGCACATGAAGCTGTACATGGAGGGCACCGTGAACAACCACCACTTCAAGTGCACATCCGAG
GGCGAAGGCAAGCCCTACGAGGGCACCCAGACCATGAGAATCAAGGCGGTCGAGGGCGGCCCTCTCCCCT
TCGCCTTCGACATCCTGGCTACCAGCTTCATGTACGGCAGCAAAACCTTCATCAACCACACCCAGGGCAT
CCCCGACTTCTTTAAGCAGTCCTTCCCCGAGGGCTTCACATGGGAGAGAGTCACCACATACGAAGATGGG
GGCGTGCTGACCGCTACCCAGGACACCAGCCTCCAGGACGGCTGCCTCATCTACAACGTCAAGATCAGAG
GGGTGAACTTCCCATCCAACGGCCCTGTGATGCAGAAGAAAACACTCGGCTGGGAGGCCTCCACCGAGAC
ACTGTACCCCGCTGACGGCGGCCTGGAAGGCAGAGCCGACATGGCCCTGAAGCTCGTGGGCGGGGGCCAC
CTGATCTGCAACCTTAAGACCACATACAGATCCAAGAAACCCGCTAAGAACCTCAAGATGCCCGGCGTCT
ACTATGTGGACAGGAGACTGGAAAGAATCAAGGAGGCCGACAAAGAGACATACGTCGAGCAGCACGAGGT
GGCTGTGGCCAGATACTGCGACCTCCCTAGCAAACTGGGGCACAAACTTAATTGAGAATTCTACCACCCA
GCTTTCTTGTACAAAGTGGTACGTCTCAAGACCAGAGGTCTCTGCTTGGACGCGGTCAACGGGAGTGATC
GTGTCATTTCAACGGGAGTGATCGTGTCATTTCAACGGGAGTGATCGTGTCATTTCAACGGGAGTGATCG
TGTCATTCAACCAGAAGAGACCTGTGCTTCACTCCTCAGGTGCAGGCTGCCTATCAGAAGGTGGTGGCTG
GTGTGGCCAATGCCCTGGCTCACAAATACCACTGAGATCTTTTTCCCTCTGCCAAAAATTATGGGGACAT
CATGAAGCCCCTTGAGCATCTGACTTCTGGCTAATAAAGGAAATTTATTTTCATTGCAATAGTGTGTTGG
AATTTTTTGTGTCTCTCACTCGGAAGGACATATGGGAGGGCAAATCATTTAAAACATCAGAATGAGTATT
TGGTTTAGAGTTTGGCAACATATGCCCATATGCTGGCTGCCATGAACAAAGGTTGGCTATAAAGAGGTCA
TCAGTATATGAAACAGCCCCCTGCTGTCCATTCCTTATTCCATAGAAAAGCCTTGACTTGAGGTTAGATT
TTTTTTATATTTTGTTTTGTGTTATTTTTTTCTTTAACATCCCTAAAATTTTCCTTACATGTTTTACTAG
CCAGATTTTTCCTCCTCTCCTGACTACTCCCAGTCATAGCTGTCCCTCTTCTCTTATGGAGATCCCGAGC
GGTGCGTTTTTATGCTTGTAGTATTGTATAATGTTTTTAAGATCCAAGCTTCTGACCTCTTCTCTTCCTC
CCACAGGGCCTCGAGACAATTGCATCGATGGTACCAGTGAAAGTCTGCAATGAATTCGAGTTGGCGCGCC
TGTCATTCTAAATCTCTCTTTCAGCCTAAAGCTTTTTCCCCGTATCCCCCCAGGTGTCTGCAGGCTCAAA
GAGCAGCGAGAAGCGTTCAGAGGAAAGCGATCCCGTGCCACCTTCCCCGTGCCCGGGCTGTCCCCGCACG
CTGCCGGCTCGGGGATGCGGGGGGAGCGCCGGACCGGAGCGGAGCCCCGGGCGGCTCGCTGCTGCCCCCT
AGCGGGGGAGGGACGTAATTACATCCCTGGGGGCTTTGGGAGGGGGCTGTCCCCGTGAGCTCCCAGGCGC
GCCTGTCATTCTAAATCTCTCTTTCAGCCTAAAGCTTTTTCCCCGTATCCCCCCAGGTGTCTGCAGGCTC
AAAGAGCAGCGAGAAGCGTTCAGAGGAAAGCGATCCCGTGCCACCTTCCCCGTGCCCGGGCTGTCCCCGC
ACGCTGCCGGCTCGGGGATGCGGGGGGAGCGCCGGACCGGAGCGGAGCCCCGGGCGGCTCGCTGCTGCCC
CCTAGCGGGGGAGGGACGTAATTACATCCCTGGGGGCTTTGGGGGGGGGCTGTCCCCGTGAGCTCCCAGG
CGCGCCAACTCGGTACCGTATCGATGTCGACGTTAACGCTAGTGATATCAACTTTGTATAGAAAAGTTGG
CTCCGAATTCGCCCTTGACAGCAGAGATCCAGTTTGGTTAATTAATTGGCTCCGGTGCCCGTCAGTGGGC
AGAGCGCACATCGCCCACAGTCCCCGAGAAGTTGTGGGGAGGGGTCGGCAATTGAACCGGTGCCTAGAGA
AGGTGGCGCGGGGTAAACTGGGAAAGTGATGTCGTGTACTGGCTCCGCCTTTTTCCCGAGGGTGGGGGAG
AACCGTATATAAGTGCAGTAGTCGCCGTGAACGTTCTTTTTCGCAACGGGTTTGCCGCCAGAACACAGGT
AAGTGCCGTGTGTGGTTCCCGCGGGCCTGGCCTCTTTACGGGTTATGGCCCTTGCGTGCCTTGAATTACT
TCCACCTGGCTGCAGTACGTGATTCTTGATCCCGAGCTTCGGGTTGGAAGTGGGTGGGAGAGTTCGAGGC
CTTGCGCTTAAGGAGCCCCTTCGCCTCGTGCTTGAGTTGAGGCCTGGCCTGGGCGCTGGGGCCGCCGCGT
GCGAATCTGGTGGCACCTTCGCGCCTGTCTCGCTGCTTTCGATAAGTCTCTAGCCATTTAAAATTTTTGA
TGACCTGCTGCGACGCTTTTTTTCTGGCAAGATAGTCTTGTAAATGCGGGCCAAGATCTGCACACTGGTA
TTTCGGTTTTTGGGGCCGCGGGCGGCGACGGGGCCCGTGCGTCCCAGCGCACATGTTCGGCGAGGCGGGG
CCTGCGAGCGCGGCCACCGAGAATCGGACGGGGGTAGTCTCAAGCTGGCCGGCCTGCTCTGGTGCCTGGC
CTCGCGCCGCCGTGTATCGCCCCGCCCTGGGCGGCAAGGCTGGCCCGGTCGGCACCAGTTGCGTGAGCGG
AAAGATGGCCGCTTCCCGGCCCTGCTGCAGGGAGCTCAAAATGGAGGACGCGGCGCTCGGGAGAGCGGGC
GGGTGAGTCACCCACACAAAGGAAAAGGGCCTTTCCGTCCTCAGCCGTCGCTTCATGTGACTCCACGGAG
TACCGGGCGCCGTCCAGGCACCTCGATTAGTTCTCGAGCTTTTGGAGTACGTCGTCTTTAGGTTGGGGGG
AGGGGTTTTATGCGATGGAGTTTCCCCACACTGAGTGGGTGGAGACTGAAGTTAGGCCAGCTTGGCACTT
GATGTAATTCTCCTTGGAATTTGCCCTTTTTGAGTTTGGATCTTGGTTCATTCTCAAGCCTCAGACAGTG
GTTCAAAGTTTTTTTCTTCCATTTCAGGTGTCGTGAGAAGGGCGAATTCGACCCAAGTTTGTACAAAAAA
GCAGGCTCGCCACCATGGTGAGCAAGGGCGAGGAGCTGTTCACCGGGGTGGTGCCCATCCTGGTCGAGCT
GGACGGCGACGTAAACGGCCACAAGTTCAGCGTGAGGGGCGAGGGCGAGGGCGATGCCACCAACGGCAAG
CTGACCCTGAAGTTCATCTGCACCACCGGCAAGCTGCCCGTGCCCTGGCCCACCCTCGTGACCACCCTGA
GCCACGGCGTGCAGTGCTTCGCCCGCTACCCCGACCACATGAAGCAGCACGACTTCTTCAAGTCCGCCAT
GCCCGAAGGCTACGTCCAGGAGCGCACCATCTTCTTCAAGGACGACGGCACCTACAAGACCCGCGCCGAG
GTGAAGTTCGAGGGCGACACCCTAGTGAACCGCATCGAGCTGAAGGGCGTCGACTTCAAGGAGGACGGCA
ACATCCTGGGGCACAAGCTGGAGTACAACTTCAACAGCCACAACATCTATATCATGGCCGTCAAGCAGAA
GAACGGCATCAAGGTGAACTTCAAGATCCGCCACAACGTGGAGGACGGCAGCGTGCAGCTCGCCGACCAC
TACCAGCAGAACACCCCCATCGGCGACGGCCCCGTGCTGCTGCCCGACAGCCACTACCTGAGCACCCAGT
CCGTGCTGAGCAAAGACCCCAACGAGAAGCGCGATCACATGGTCCTGCTGGAGTTCCGCACCGCCGCCGG
GATCACTCTCGGCATGGACGAGCTGTACAAGTAATACCACCCAGCTTTCTTGTACAAAGTGGTACGCGTG
AATTCACTCCTCAGGTGCAGGCTGCCTATCAGAAGGTGGTGGCTGGTGTGGCCAATGCCCTGGCTCACAA
ATACCACTGAGATCTTTTTCCCTCTGCCAAAAATTATGGGGACATCATGAAGCCCCTTGAGCATCTGACT
TCTGGCTAATAAAGGAAATTTATTTTCATTGCAATAGTGTGTTGGAATTTTTTGTGTCTCTCACTCGGAA
GGACATATGGGAGGGCAAATCATTTAAAACATCAGAATGAGTATTTGGTTTAGAGTTTGGCAACATATGC
CCATATGCTGGCTGCCATGAACAAAGGTTGGCTATAAAGAGGTCATCAGTATATGAAACAGCCCCCTGCT
GTCCATTCCTTATTCCATAGAAAAGCCTTGACTTGAGGTTAGATTTTTTTTATATTTTGTTTTGTGTTAT
TTTTTTCTTTAACATCCCTAAAATTTTCCTTACATGTTTTACTAGCCAGATTTTTCCTCCTCTCCTGACT
ACTCCCAGTCATAGCTGTCCCTCTTCTCTTATGGAGATCCCTCGACCTGCAGCCCAAGCTTGGCGTAATC
ATGGTCATAGCTGTTTCCTGTGTGAAATTGTTATCCGCTCACAATTCCACACAACATACGAGCCGGAAGC
ATAAAGTGTAAAGCCTGGGGTGCCTAATGAGTGAGCTAACTCACATTAATTGCGTTGCGCTCACTGCCCG
CTTTCCAGTCGGGAAACCTGTCGTGCCAGCGGATCGACAGTACTAAGCTTGGTCTAATACCCAATCTCTC
GTCTTATCCAGATGTTTTATACGCCTCTGGCCCGTGTCTCAAAATCTCTGATGTTACATTGCACAAGATA
AAATAATATCATCATGAACAATAAAACTGTCTGCTTACATAAACAGTAATACAAGGGGTGTTATGAGCCA
TATTCAACGGGAAACGTCGAGGCCGCGATTAAATTCCAACATGGATGCTGATTTATATGGGTATAAATGG
GCTCGCGATAATGTCGGGCAATCAGGTGCGACAATCTATCGCTTGTATGGGAAGCCCGATGCGCCAGAGT
TGTTTCTGAAACATGGCAAAGGTAGCGTTGCCAATGATGTTACAGATGAGATGGTCAGACTAAACTGGCT
GACGGAATTTATGCCTCTTCCGACCATCAAGCATTTTATCCGTACTCCTGATGATGCATGGTTACTCACC
ACTGCGATCCCCGGAAAAACAGCATTCCAGGTATTAGAAGAATATCCTGATTCAGGTGAAAATATTGTTG
ATGCGCTGGCAGTGTTCCTGCGCCGGTTGCATTCGATTCCTGTTTGTAATTGTCCTTTTAACAGCGATCG
CGTATTTCGTCTCGCTCAGGCGCAATCACGAATGAATAACGGTTTGGTTGATGCGAGTGATTTTGATGAC
GAGCGTAATGGCTGGCCTGTTGAACAAGTCTGGAAAGAAATGCATAAACTTTTGCCATTCTCACCGGATT
CAGTCGTCACTCATGGTGATTTCTCACTTGATAACCTTATTTTTGACGAGGGGAAATTAATAGGTTGTAT
TGATGTTGGACGAGTCGGAATCGCAGACCGATACCAGGATCTTGCCATCCTATGGAACTGCCTCGGTGAG
TTTTCTCCTTCATTACAGAAACGGCTTTTTCAAAAATATGGTATTGATAATCCTGATATGAATAAATTGC
AGTTTCATTTGATGCTCGATGAGTTTTTCTAATCAGAATTGGTTAATTGGTTGTAACACTGGCAGAGCAT
TACGCTGACTTGACGGGACGGCGCAAGCTCATGACCAAAATCCCTTAACGTGAGTTACGCGTCGTTCCAC
TGAGCGTCAGAGGTATCACTAGTATTACAGAGGTAAGTTATAACAGTCGCCTAACCC
