>Addgene plasmid #103522 | LSB-hsa-miR-425-5p | depositor partial sequence | sequence record 196092 | hsa-miR-425-5p target
TCAACGGGAGTGATCGTGTCATT
