>Addgene plasmid #103522 | LSB-hsa-miR-425-5p | addgene partial sequence | sequence record 272172 | mKate2-F 5'-ACCCGCTAAGAACCTCAAGA-3'
TCAAGGAGGCCGACAAAGAGACATACGTCGAGCAGCACGAGGTGGCTGTGGCCAGATACTGCGACCTCCC
TAGCAAACTGGGGCACAAACTTAATTGAGAATTCTACCACCCAGCTTTCTTGTACAAAGTGGTACGTCTC
AAGACCAGAGGTCTCTGCTTGGACGCGGTCAACGGGAGTGATCGTGTCATTTCAACGGGAGTGATCGTGT
CATTTCAACGGGAGTGATCGTGTCATTTCAACGGGAGTGATCGTGTCATTCAACCAGAAGAGACCTGTGC
TTCACTCCTCAGGTGCAGGCTGCCTATCAGAAGGTGGTGGCTGGTGTGGCCAATGCCCTGGCTCACAAAT
ACCACTGAGATCTTTTTCCCTCTGCCAAAAATTATGGGGACATCATGAAGCCCCTTGAGCATCTGACTTC
TGGCTAATAAAGGAAATTTATTTTCATTGCAATAGTGTGTTGGAATTTTTTGTGTCTCTCACTCGGAAGG
ACATATGGGAGGGCAAATCATTTAAAACATCAGAATGAGTATTTGGTTTAGAGTTTGGCAACATATGCCC
ATATGCTGGCTGCCATGAACAAAGGTTGGCTATAAAGAGGTCATCAGTATATGAAACAGCCCCCTGCTGT
CCATTCCTTATT
